Addgene plasmid #163936: CDS_mTurqcp_chlo
Purpose: L0 part - CDS
Depositing lab: Jim Haseloff. Depositing organization: University of Cambridge. Publication: Systematic tools for reprogramming plant gene expression in a simple model, Marchantia polymorpha. Sauret-Gueto S, Frangedakis E, Silvestri L, Rebmann M, Tomaselli M, Markel K, Delmans M, West A, Patron NJ, Haseloff J. ACS Synth Biol. 2020 Mar 12. doi: 10.1021/acssynbio.9b00511. PubMed 32163700.
Backbone
  Vector backbone: pUAP4
  Vector type: Bacterial Expression
Growth in bacteria
  Bacterial resistance: Chloramphenicol, 25 μg/mL
  Growth temperature: 37°C
  Growth strain: DH5alpha
  Copy number: High Copy
Gene/Insert
  Gene/Insert name: FP optimised for Marchantia polymorpha chloroplast expression, from Genbank ID KT364744
  Species: Other
  Cloning method: Restriction Enzyme; 5′ cloning site Unknown (unknown if destroyed); 3′ cloning site Unknown (unknown if destroyed)
How to cite: CDS_mTurqcp_chlo was a gift from Jim Haseloff (Addgene plasmid # 163936 ; http://n2t.net/addgene:163936 ; RRID:Addgene_163936)
