[The description below was written by a language model from this plasmid's Addgene catalogue record and pLannotate feature annotations shown in this document.]
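Description:
CDS_mTurqcp_chlo is a small (about 2.8 kb) level 0 (L0) DNA part plasmid built in the pUAP4 backbone. It belongs to a modular toolkit developed for engineering gene expression in the liverwort Marchantia polymorpha. Although catalogued as a bacterial expression vector, it works as a storage and donor plasmid. It holds a single standardised coding-sequence part that is meant to be combined with promoters, terminators and other parts in later hierarchical assembly steps. It replicates in E. coli at high copy number from a ColE1/pUC-type origin. Selection is with chloramphenicol, through the cat (chloramphenicol acetyltransferase) gene, which is driven by its native promoter and followed by the phage lambda t0 terminator.

The payload is a promoterless open reading frame of roughly 0.7 kb, annotated as mTurquoise2. This is a monomeric, rapidly maturing cyan fluorescent protein derived from Aequorea victoria GFP. According to the record, the sequence has been optimised for expression in the Marchantia polymorpha chloroplast and derives from a previously deposited GenBank sequence. The insert is flanked by bacterial transcription terminators, a putative terminator upstream and the his operon terminator downstream. These insulate the part from read-through transcription in the cloning host. No plant or plastid promoter, untranslated region or terminator is annotated, as expected for a CDS-only part. The record does not give the cloning sites or the assembly overhangs that flank the insert. Its likely use is as the reporter coding sequence in chloroplast transformation constructs, where cyan fluorescence marks plastid transgene expression.
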