Features (pLannotate 1.2.2; 7 found; start..end, strand, type, name):
    546..640     -  terminator     lambda t0 terminator: transcription terminator from phage lambda
    664..1320    -  CDS            cat: CAT_ECOLX - Experimental evidence at protein level: Swiss-Prot protein existence level 1. This enzyme is an effector of chloramphenicol resistance in bacteria. From Escherichia coli. This protein is used as a marker in many commonly used cloning vectors, such as pACYC184.
   1321..1418    -  promoter       cat promoter: promoter of the E. coli cat gene encoding chloramphenicol acetyltransferase
   1504..1547    -  terminator     bacterial terminator: putative bacterial transcription terminator
   1572..2288    +  CDS            mTurquoise2: mTurquoise2 is a basic (constitutively fluorescent) cyan fluorescent protein published in 2012, derived from Aequorea victoria. It is reported to be a rapidly-maturing monomer with very low acid sensitivity.
   2319..2376    +  terminator     his operon terminator: This putative transcriptin terminator from the E. coli his operon has a 2-bp deletion introduced during synthesis. Its efficiency has not been determined.
   2571..363     -  rep_origin     ori (across the origin): high-copy-number ColE1/pMB1/pBR322/pUC origin of replication
>Addgene plasmid #163936 | CDS_mTurqcp_chlo | addgene full sequence | sequence record 331898 | Addgene NGS Result
TAGGTCGTTCGCTCCAAGCTGGGCTGTGTGCACGAACCCCCCGTTCAGCCCGACCGCTGCGCCTTATCCG
GTAACTATCGTCTTGAGTCCAACCCGGTAAGACACGACTTATCGCCACTGGCAGCAGCCACTGGTAACAG
GATTAGCAGAGCGAGGTATGTAGGCGGTGCTACAGAGTTCTTGAAGTGGTGGCCTAACTACGGCTACACT
AGAAGAACAGTATTTGGTATCTGCGCTCTGCTGAAGCCAGTTACCTTCGGAAAAAGAGTTGGTAGCTCTT
GATCCGGCAAACAAACCACCGCTGGTAGCGGTGGTTTTTTTGTTTGCAAGCAGCAGATTACGCGCAGAAA
AAAAGGATCTCAAGAAGATCCTTTGATCTTTTCTACGGGGTCTGACGCTCAGTGGAACGAAAACTCACGT
TAAGGGATTTTGGTCATGAGATTATCAAAAAGGATCTTCACCTAGATCCTTTTAAATTAAAAATGAAGTT
TTAAATCAATCTAAAGTATATATGAGTAAACTTGGTCTGACAGCTCGAGGCTTGGATTCTCACCAATAAA
AAACGCCCGGCGGCAACCGAGCGTTCTGAACAAATCCAGATGGAGTTCTGAGGTCATTACTGGATCTATC
AACAGGAGTCCAAGCGAGCTCGATATCAAATTACGCCCCGCCCTGCCACTCATCGCAGTACTGTTGTAAT
TCATTAAGCATTCTGCCGACATGGAAGCCATCACAAACGGCATGATGAACCTGAATCGCCAGCGGCATCA
GCACCTTGTCGCCTTGCGTATAATATTTGCCCATGGTGAAAACGGGGGCGAAGAAGTTGTCCATATTGGC
CACGTTTAAATCAAAACTGGTGAAACTCACCCAGGGATTGGCTGAGACGAAAAACATATTCTCAATAAAC
CCTTTAGGGAAATAGGCCAGGTTTTCACCGTAACACGCCACATCTTGCGAATATATGTGTAGAAACTGCC
GGAAATCGTCGTGGTATTCACTCCAGAGCGATGAAAACGTTTCAGTTTGCTCATGGAAAACGGTGTAACA
AGGGTGAACACTATCCCATATCACCAGCTCACCGTCTTTCATTGCCATACGAAATTCCGGATGAGCATTC
ATCAGGCGGGCAAGAATGTGAATAAAGGCCGGATAAAACTTGTGCTTATTTTTCTTTACGGTCTTTAAAA
AGGCCGTAATATCCAGCTGAACGGTCTGGTTATAGGTACATTGAGCAACTGACTGAAATGCCTCAAAATG
TTCTTTACGATGCCATTGGGATATATCAACGGTGGTATATCCAGTGATTTTTTTCTCCATTTTAGCTTCC
TTAGCTCCTGAAAATCTCGATAACTCAAAAAATACGCCCGGTAGTGATCTTATTTCATTATGGTGAAAGT
TGGAACCTCTTACGTGCCCGATCAACTCGAGTGCCACCTGACGTCTAAGAAACCATTATTATCATGACAT
TAACCTATAAAAATAGGCGTATCACGAGGCAGAATTTCAGATAAAAAAAATCCTTAGCTTTCGCTAAGGA
TGATTTCTGGAATTCGCTCTTCAGGTCTCTAATGGTTTCTAAAGGAGAAGAACTTTTTACTGGTGTTGTA
CCAATCTTAGTTGAATTAGATGGAGATGTCAATGGTCACAAATTTTCTGTTTCTGGAGAAGGGGAAGGAG
ATGCAACATATGGAAAACTTACTTTGAAATTCATTTGTACTACTGGGAAATTACCTGTACCATGGCCTAC
ATTAGTTACAACTTTATCATGGGGTGTACAATGTTTTGCAAGATATCCTGATCATATGAAACAACATGAT
TTTTTTAAAAGTGCTATGCCAGAAGGTTATGTTCAAGAACGTACTATATTTTTTAAAGATGACGGAAATT
ACAAAACGCGTGCTGAAGTTAAATTTGAAGGAGATACTTTAGTTAATCGAATTGAACTTAAAGGAATTGA
TTTTAAAGAAGATGGAAACATTTTAGGTCATAAACTTGAGTATAATTATTTTTCTGATAATGTATATATA
ACAGCAGATAAACAAAAGAATGGCATAAAAGCTAATTTTAAGATTAGACATAATATTGAAGATGGTGGTG
TTCAATTAGCTGACCATTATCAACAAAATACCCCTATTGGAGATGGTCCGGTATTACTTCCTGATAATCA
TTATCTAAGTACACAATCAAAATTATCCAAAGATCCAAACGAAAAACGAGATCATATGGTGTTATTAGAA
TTTGTAACTGCTGCTGGTATTACATTAGGAATGGATGAATTGTACAAATAAGCTTTGAGACCTGAAGAGC
CCCTGCAGTCCGGCAAAAAAGGGCAAGGTGTCACCACCCTGCCCTTTTTCTTTAAAACCGAAAAGATTAC
TTCGCGTTATGCAGGCTTCCTCGCTCACTGACTCGCTGCGCTCGGTCGTTCGGCTGCGGCGAGCGGTATC
AGCTCACTCAAAGGCGGTAATACGGTTATCCACAGAATCAGGGGATAACGCAGGAAAGAACATGTGAGCA
AAAGGCCAGCAAAAGGCCAGGAACCGTAAAAAGGCCGCGTTGCTGGCGTTTTTCCACAGGCTCCGCCCCC
CTGACGAGCATCACAAAAATCGACGCTCAAGTCAGAGGTGGCGAAACCCGACAGGACTATAAAGATACCA
GGCGTTTCCCCCTGGAAGCTCCCTCGTGCGCTCTCCTGTTCCGACCCTGCCGCTTACCGGATACCTGTCC
GCCTTTCTCCCTTCGGGAAGCGTGGCGCTTTCTCATAGCTCACGCTGTAGGTATCTCAGTTCGGTG
